Addgene plasmid #120880: pACYC-Cas12g1-noncoding
Purpose: Expresses concatenated noncoding sequences surrounding the CRISPR-Cas12g1 system in the native genomic loci; expresses the tracrRNA required for activity.
Depositing lab: Arbor Biotechnologies. Publication: Functionally diverse type V CRISPR-Cas systems. Yan WX, Hunnewell P, Alfonse LE, Carte JM, Keston-Smith E, Sothiselvam S, Garrity AJ, Chong S, Makarova KS, Koonin EV, Cheng DR, Scott DA. Science. 2019 Jan 4;363(6422):88-91. doi: 10.1126/science.aav7271. Epub 2018 Dec 6. PubMed 30523077.
Backbone
  Vector backbone: pACYC184
  Backbone manufacturer: ATCC
  Backbone size w/o insert (bp): 4327
  Total vector size (bp): 5704
  Vector type: Bacterial Expression, CRISPR
Growth in bacteria
  Bacterial resistance: Chloramphenicol, 25 μg/mL
  Growth temperature: 37°C
  Growth strain: DH5alpha
  Copy number: Low Copy
Gene/Insert
  Gene/Insert name: Noncoding sequences for CRISPR-Cas12g1
  Species: Synthetic
  Insert size (bp): 1377
  Promoter: lac
  Cloning method: Gibson Cloning
  Sequencing primers: 5′ TAATACGACTCACTATAGGG
Terms and licenses: Academic/Nonprofit Terms; Industry Terms: Not Available to Industry
Depositor comments: For more information, please visit us at https://arbor.bio/. For commercial use or questions, please contact us at .
How to cite: pACYC-Cas12g1-noncoding was a gift from Arbor Biotechnologies (Addgene plasmid # 120880 ; http://n2t.net/addgene:120880 ; RRID:Addgene_120880)
