[The description below was written by a language model from this plasmid's Addgene catalogue record and pLannotate feature annotations shown in this document.]
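Description:
pACYC-Cas12g1-noncoding is a 5.7 kb bacterial expression plasmid built on the pACYC184 backbone and designed to supply the noncoding RNA components of the type V CRISPR-Cas12g1 system in E. coli. It replicates from the p15A origin, which the record lists as low copy and which is compatible with ColE1-type plasmids, so it can be maintained alongside other plasmids carrying the remaining parts of a CRISPR system. Selection is with chloramphenicol, through the cat gene and its own promoter. The feature table also annotates an apparently full-length tetracycline efflux gene with its tet promoter, along with several small backbone remnants (short TcR fragments, predicted ORF fragments, an IS1 fragment and a short RSF ori-like match). Tetracycline is not listed as a selection marker.

The payload is a 1,377 bp synthetic insert, introduced by Gibson cloning, that concatenates the noncoding sequences flanking the Cas12g1 effector in its native genomic locus. According to the record, transcription of this region yields the tracrRNA required for Cas12g1 activity. The insert itself is not annotated in the feature table, but it corresponds to the unannotated stretch between the upstream regulatory elements and the downstream terminator. The catalogue lists the promoter as lac. The annotation shows a T7 promoter and lac operator immediately followed by a lac promoter upstream, and a T7 terminator downstream, preceded by a short match to a T7 gene 10-derived sequence that is probably residual vector sequence. No Cas12g1 coding sequence or CRISPR array is annotated, so the plasmid would have to be combined with separate effector and crRNA sources to reconstitute and characterise the system in bacteria.
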