Features (pLannotate 1.2.2; 16 found; start..end, strand, type, name):
    206..261     -  rep_origin     RSF ori (fragment): Plasmids containing the RSF 1030 origin of replication can be propagated in E. coli cells that contain additional plasmids with compatible origins.
    349..894     -  rep_origin     p15A ori: Plasmids containing the medium-copy-number p15A origin of replication can be propagated in E. coli cells that contain a second plasmid with the ColE1 origin.
   1006..1034    +  promoter       tet promoter: E. coli promoter for tetracycline efflux protein gene
   1082..2272    +  CDS            TcR: tetracycline efflux protein; tet; confers resistance to tetracycline
   2514..2639    -  CDS            YPB1_ECOLX (fragment): Protein predicted: Swiss-Prot protein existence level 4. From Escherichia coli.
   2711..2729    +  promoter       T7 promoter: promoter for bacteriophage T7 RNA polymerase
   2730..2754    +  protein_bind   lac operator: The lac repressor binds to the lac operator to inhibit transcription in E. coli. This inhibition can be relieved by adding lactose or isopropyl-β-D-thiogalactopyranoside (IPTG). lac repressor encoded by lacI
   2763..2792    +  promoter       lac promoter: promoter for the E. coli lac operon
   4040..4089    +  CDS            SET1 (fragment): solubility-enhancement tag derived from T7 phage gene 10B
   4097..4144    +  terminator     T7 terminator: transcription terminator for bacteriophage T7 RNA polymerase
   4234..4327    +  CDS            TcR (fragment): tetracycline efflux protein; tet; confers resistance to tetracycline
   4324..4381    -  CDS            TcR (fragment): tetracycline efflux protein; tet; confers resistance to tetracycline
   4368..4466    +  CDS            YPB2_ECOLX (fragment): Protein predicted: Swiss-Prot protein existence level 4. From Escherichia coli.
   4765..5424    -  CDS            CmR: chloramphenicol acetyltransferase; cat; confers resistance to chloramphenicol
   5425..5527    -  promoter       cat promoter: promoter of the E. coli cat gene encoding chloramphenicol acetyltransferase
   5648..87      +  mobile_element IS1 (fragment) (across the origin): prokaryotic transposable element IS1
>Addgene plasmid #120880 | pACYC-Cas12g1-noncoding | addgene full sequence | sequence record 234749 | Addgene NGS Result
GGCTTCTGTTTCTATCAGCTGTCCCTCCTGTTCAGCTACTGACGGGGTGGTGCGTAACGGCAAAAGCACC
GCCGGACATCAGCGCTAGCGGAGTGTATACTGGCTTACTATGTTGGCACTGATGAGGGTGTCAGTGAAGT
GCTTCATGTGGCAGGAGAAAAAAGGCTGCACCGGTGCGTCAGCAGAATATGTGATACAGGATATATTCCG
CTTCCTCGCTCACTGACTCGCTACGCTCGGTCGTTCGACTGCGGCGAGCGGAAATGGCTTACGAACGGGG
CGGAGATTTCCTGGAAGATGCCAGGAAGATACTTAACAGGGAAGTGAGAGGGCCGCGGCAAAGCCGTTTT
TCCATAGGCTCCGCCCCCCTGACAAGCATCACGAAATCTGACGCTCAAATCAGTGGTGGCGAAACCCGAC
AGGACTATAAAGATACCAGGCGTTTCCCCCTGGCGGCTCCCTCGTGCGCTCTCCTGTTCCTGCCTTTCGG
TTTACCGGTGTCATTCCGCTGTTATGGCCGCGTTTGTCTCATTCCACGCCTGACACTCAGTTCCGGGTAG
GCAGTTCGCTCCAAGCTGGACTGTATGCACGAACCCCCCGTTCAGTCCGACCGCTGCGCCTTATCCGGTA
ACTATCGTCTTGAGTCCAACCCGGAAAGACATGCAAAAGCACCACTGGCAGCAGCCACTGGTAATTGATT
TAGAGGAGTTAGTCTTGAAGTCATGCGCCGGTTAAGGCTAAACTGAAAGGACAAGTTTTGGTGACTGCGC
TCCTCCAAGCCAGTTACCTCGGTTCAAAGAGTTGGTAGCTCAGAGAACCTTCGAAAAACCGCCCTGCAAG
GCGGTTTTTTCGTTTTCAGAGCAAGAGATTACGCGCAGACCAAAACGATCTCAAGAAGATCATCTTATTA
ATCAGATAAAATATTTCTAGATTTCAGTGCAATTTATCTCTTCAAATGTAGCACCTGAAGTCAGCCCCAT
ACGATATAAGTTGTAATTCTCATGTTTGACAGCTTATCATCGATAAGCTTTAATGCGGTAGTTTATCACA
GTTAAATTGCTAACGCAGTCAGGCACCGTGTATGAAATCTAACAATGCGCTCATCGTCATCCTCGGCACC
GTCACCCTGGATGCTGTAGGCATAGGCTTGGTTATGCCGGTACTGCCGGGCCTCTTGCGGGATATCGTCC
ATTCCGACAGCATCGCCAGTCACTATGGCGTGCTGCTAGCGCTATATGCGTTGATGCAATTTCTATGCGC
ACCCGTTCTCGGAGCACTGTCCGACCGCTTTGGCCGCCGCCCAGTCCTGCTCGCTTCGCTACTTGGAGCC
ACTATCGACTACGCGATCATGGCGACCACACCCGTCCTGTGGATCCTCTACGCCGGACGCATCGTGGCCG
GCATCACCGGCGCCACAGGTGCGGTTGCTGGCGCCTATATCGCCGACATCACCGATGGGGAAGATCGGGC
TCGCCACTTCGGGCTCATGAGCGCTTGTTTCGGCGTGGGTATGGTGGCAGGCCCCGTGGCCGGGGGACTG
TTGGGCGCCATCTCCTTGCATGCACCATTCCTTGCGGCGGCGGTGCTCAACGGCCTCAACCTACTACTGG
GCTGCTTCCTAATGCAGGAGTCGCATAAGGGAGAGCGTCGACCGATGCCCTTGAGAGCCTTCAACCCAGT
CAGCTCCTTCCGGTGGGCGCGGGGCATGACTATCGTCGCCGCACTTATGACTGTCTTCTTTATCATGCAA
CTCGTAGGACAGGTGCCGGCAGCGCTCTGGGTCATTTTCGGCGAGGACCGCTTTCGCTGGAGCGCGACGA
TGATCGGCCTGTCGCTTGCGGTATTCGGAATCTTGCACGCCCTCGCTCAAGCCTTCGTCACTGGTCCCGC
CACCAAACGTTTCGGCGAGAAGCAGGCCATTATCGCCGGCATGGCGGCCGACGCGCTGGGCTACGTCTTG
CTGGCGTTCGCGACGCGAGGCTGGATGGCCTTCCCCATTATGATTCTTCTCGCTTCCGGCGGCATCGGGA
TGCCCGCGTTGCAGGCCATGCTGTCCAGGCAGGTAGATGACGACCATCAGGGACAGCTTCAAGGATCGCT
CGCGGCTCTTACCAGCCTAACTTCGATCATTGGACCGCTGATCGTCACGGCGATTTATGCCGCCTCGGCG
AGCACATGGAACGGGTTGGCATGGATTGTAGGCGCCGCCCTATACCTTGTCTGCCTCCCCGCGTTGCGTC
GCGGTGCATGGAGCCGGGCCACCTCGACCTGAATGGAAGCCGGCGGCACCTCGCTAACGGATTCACCACT
CCAAGAATTGGAGCCAATCAATTCTTGCGGAGAACTGTGAATGCGCAAACCAACCCTTGGCAGAACATAT
CCATCGCGTCCGCCATCTCCAGCAGCCGCACGCGGCGCATCTCGGGCAGCGTTGGGTCCTGGCCACGGGT
GCGCATGATCGTGCTCCTGTCGTTGAGGACCCGGCTAGGCTGGCGGGGTTGCCTTACTGGTTAGCAGAAT
GAATCACCGATACGCGAGCGAACGTGAAGCGACTGCTGCTGCAAAACGTCTGCGACCTGAGCAACAACAT
GAATGGTCTTCGGTTTCCGTGTTTCGTAAAGTCTGGAAACGCGGAAGTCCCCTACGTGCTGCTGAAGTTG
CCCGCAACAGAGAGTGGAACCAACCGGTGATACCACGATACTATGACTGATAATACGACTCACTATAGGG
GAATTGTGAGCGGATAACAATTCCCCTCTAGATTTACACTTTATGCTTCCGGCTCGTATGTTTCTAGACT
CGAGTGCATCCCGGACGATTTCAAACGCCTGGTGCTGCCCGTGTTCGCTCACCGCATCGTGGTGAATACC
CGCTACGTTTCCACACAGAAAAAATCCGAACAGGCGGAAGCCATCCTGCGCGAAATTCTCGACTCCACCC
CCGTGCCCCTGTAGGCCCTGAAGTCCTTTGTGGTATATTGCTCACAACAGTAACAGTCATGGCCCAGGCA
TCGTCCACACCTGCAGTTTCTCCCCGGCCACGGCCGCGCTACCGCGAGGAGCGCACCCTGGTCCGCAAGC
TGCTGCCCCGCCCGGGCCAGTCGAAGCAGGAGTTCCGCGAAAACGTAAAGAAGCTGCGCAAGGCATTTAA
AGACAACAAACAATGGGAAAAGAATAAAAAAAGAGGTCTTTTCAAATGTGAGGGGTGTGGGTCCCAAGCC
CAGGTAGATGAAAATGCGGCTCGCGTGCTCGGCCGGGTATTCTGGGGCGAAATCGAGCTGCCGACCGCAA
TCCCCTGACGACCCTTGACGGAACTGGCCGATTTGCTAAAATATTTTTGATGCTTACTTAGTCATCTGGT
TGGCAAACCTCCGCGGACCTTCGGGACCAATGGAGAGGAACCCAGCCGAGAAGCATCGAGCCGGTAAATG
CCGGAAATTTTTGAGTCAGGAGAAGCTAACTTCTTCAAACTCAGGCCCTTGGAGCCGGTCAGAAACACGC
GAGCAAAAGCCGGCCTCTCAGCTACGCACACCACGACGAACCAAACCTGCCGGGGCTACTCCAGGCCGTC
CTTTCGCTGGCGGACGCAGCCGCACTGACCACGGGCACACTCCCGCGAACAGGAGAAATTCGTCCCGGCA
GAAAATGCAGGGGGATCGGCTCCCCAGAGGCTCGCGTGCAGCGCAGTGAAGAAGTTCATCCAGACGCAAA
AAGCGGCGAGAAGCGCAAGCCGGGCGTGTGGGTCCAGCCGGCCCGCGCATGAAGACTCCGCTGTGCGAGT
CCAGTGTTCGGCTGGTGTGCAGGAAACAGAGTCAGCACAGATACGCCAACAGACAGCAACTGTGTGATTT
TCGTCTCGGGGCCGGGCTGAGATAATCCTGGCCGATGAGGTCTGCTGTCCAGCAGTGGTGGGCAAGCGCG
GATCGAGCGGGCTGGCGCAGTTTTGCGGGCGCGCTGGCGGCTCTGGGAGTGGCGCTGCTGCTGGCGCTGT
ATTCTTCCGCAGCGGCGGAGGGCGGGCAGAAGTGGCGGGCATGGCTCGAGCTGCTAACAAAGCCCGAAAG
GAAGCTGAGTTGGCTGCTGCCACCGCTGAGCAATAACTAGCATAACCCCTTGGGGCCTCTAAACGGGTCT
TGAGGGGTTTTTTGCTGAAAGGAGGAACTATATCCGGATGAGTCAACGCCATGAGCGGCCTCATTTCTTA
TTCTGAGTTACAACAGTCCGCACCGCTGCCGGTAGCTCCTTCCGGTGGGCGCGGGGCATGACTATCGTCG
CCGCACTTATGACTGTCTTCTTTATCATGCAACTCGTAGGACAGGTGCCGGCAGCGCCCAACAGTCCCCC
GGCCACGGGGCCTGCCACCATACCCACGCCGAAACAAGCGCCCTGCACCATTATGTTCCGGATCTGCATC
GCAGGATGCTGCTGGCTACCCTGTGGAACACCTACATCTGTATTAACGAAGCGCTAACCGTTTTTATCAG
GCTCTGGGAGGCAGAATAAATGATCATATCGTCAATTATTACCTCCACGGGGAGAGCCTGAGCAAACTGG
CCTCAGGCATTTGAGAAGCACACGGTCACACTGCTTCCGGTAGTCAATAAACCGGTAAACCAGCAATAGA
CATAAGCGGCTATTTAACGACCCTGCCCTGAACCGACGACCGGGTCGAATTTGCTTTCGAATTTCTGCCA
TTCATCCGCTTATTATCACTTATTCAGGCGTAGCAACCAGGCGTTTAAGGGCACCAATAACTGCCTTAAA
AAAATTACGCCCCGCCCTGCCACTCATCGCAGTACTGTTGTAATTCATTAAGCATTCTGCCGACATGGAA
GCCATCACAAACGGCATGATGAACCTGAATCGCCAGCGGCATCAGCACCTTGTCGCCTTGCGTATAATAT
TTGCCCATGGTGAAAACGGGGGCGAAGAAGTTGTCCATATTGGCCACGTTTAAATCAAAACTGGTGAAAC
TCACCCAGGGATTGGCTGAGACGAAAAACATATTCTCAATAAACCCTTTAGGGAAATAGGCCAGGTTTTC
ACCGTAACACGCCACATCTTGCGAATATATGTGTAGAAACTGCCGGAAATCGTCGTGGTATTCACTCCAG
AGCGATGAAAACGTTTCAGTTTGCTCATGGAAAACGGTGTAACAAGGGTGAACACTATCCCATATCACCA
GCTCACCGTCTTTCATTGCCATACGGAATTCCGGATGAGCATTCATCAGGCGGGCAAGAATGTGAATAAA
GGCCGGATAAAACTTGTGCTTATTTTTCTTTACGGTCTTTAAAAAGGCCGTAATATCCAGCTGAACGGTC
TGGTTATAGGTACATTGAGCAACTGACTGAAATGCCTCAAAATGTTCTTTACGATGCCATTGGGATATAT
CAACGGTGGTATATCCAGTGATTTTTTTCTCCATTTTAGCTTCCTTAGCTCCTGAAAATCTCGATAACTC
AAAAAATACGCCCGGTAGTGATCTTATTTCATTATGGTGAAAGTTGGAACCTCTTACGTGCCGATCAACG
TCTCATTTTCGCCAAAAGTTGGCCCAGGGCTTCCCGGTATCAACAGGGACACCAGGATTTATTTATTCTG
CGAAGTGATCTTCCGTCACAGGTATTTATTCGGCGCAAAGTGCGTCGGGTGATGCTGCCAACTTACTGAT
TTAGTGTATGATGGTGTTTTTGAGGTGCTCCAGT
